>Addgene plasmid #49611 | EGFP-Rab32 | depositor full sequence | sequence record 74252 | EGFP-Rab32 sequence 5388 bps
TAGTTATTAATAGTAATCAATTACGGGGTCATTAGTTCATAGCCCATATATGGAGTTCCGCGTTACATAA
CTTACGGTAAATGGCCCGCCTGGCTGACCGCCCAACGACCCCCGCCCATTGACGTCAATAATGACGTATG
TTCCCATAGTAACGCCAATAGGGACTTTCCATTGACGTCAATGGGTGGAGTATTTACGGTAAACTGCCCA
CTTGGCAGTACATCAAGTGTATCATATGCCAAGTACGCCCCCTATTGACGTCAATGACGGTAAATGGCCC
GCCTGGCATTATGCCCAGTACATGACCTTATGGGACTTTCCTACTTGGCAGTACATCTACGTATTAGTCA
TCGCTATTACCATGGTGATGCGGTTTTGGCAGTACATCAATGGGCGTGGATAGCGGTTTGACTCACGGGG
ATTTCCAAGTCTCCACCCCATTGACGTCAATGGGAGTTTGTTTTGGCACCAAAATCAACGGGACTTTCCA
AAATGTCGTAACAACTCCGCCCCATTGACGCAAATGGGCGGTAGGCGTGTACGGTGGGAGGTCTATATAA
GCAGAGCTGGTTTAGTGAACCGTCAGATCCGCTAGCGCTACCGGTCGCCACCATGGTGAGCAAGGGCGAG
GAGCTGTTCACCGGGGTGGTGCCCATCCTGGTCGAGCTGGACGGCGACGTAAACGGCCACAAGTTCAGCG
TGTCCGGCGAGGGCGAGGGCGATGCCACCTACGGCAAGCTGACCCTGAAGTTCATCTGCACCACCGGCAA
GCTGCCCGTGCCCTGGCCCACCCTCGTGACCACCCTGACCTACGGCGTGCAGTGCTTCAGCCGCTACCCC
GACCACATGAAGCAGCACGACTTCTTCAAGTCCGCCATGCCCGAAGGCTACGTCCAGGAGCGCACCATCT
TCTTCAAGGACGACGGCAACTACAAGACCCGCGCCGAGGTGAAGTTCGAGGGCGACACCCTGGTGAACCG
CATCGAGCTGAAGGGCATCGACTTCAAGGAGGACGGCAACATCCTGGGGCACAAGCTGGAGTACAACTAC
AACAGCCACAACGTCTATATCATGGCCGACAAGCAGAAGAACGGCATCAAGGTGAACTTCAAGATCCGCC
ACAACATCGAGGACGGCAGCGTGCAGCTCGCCGACCACTACCAGCAGAACACCCCCATCGGCGACGGCCC
CGTGCTGCTGCCCGACAACCACTACCTGAGCACCCAGTCCGCCCTGAGCAAAGACCCCAACGAGAAGCGC
GATCACATGGTCCTGCTGGAGTTCGTGACCGCCGCCGGGATCACTCTCGGCATGGACGAGCTGTACAAGT
CCGGACTCAGATCCACCATGGCGGGCGGAGGAGCCGGGGACCCCGGCCTGGGGGCGGCCGCCGCCCCAGC
GCCCGAGACCCGCGAGCACCTCTTCAAGGTGCTGGTGATCGGCGAGCTTGGCGTGGGCAAGACCAGCATC
ATCAAGCGCTACGTCCACCAGCTCTTCTCCCAGCACTACCGGGCCACCATCGGGGTGGACTTCGCCCTCA
AGGTCCTCAACTGGGACAGCAGGACTCTGGTGCGCCTGCAGCTGTGGGACATCGCGGGGCAGGAGCGATT
TGGCAACATGACCCGAGTATACTACAAGGAAGCTGTTGGTGCTTTTGTAGTCTTTGATATATCAAGAAGT
TCCACATTTGAGGCAGTCTTAAAATGGAAAAGTGATCTGGATAGTAAAGTTCATCTTCCAAATGGCAGCC
CTATCCCTGCTGTCCTCTTGGCTAACAAATGTGACCAGAACAAGGACAGTAGCCAGAGTCCTTCCCAGGT
GGACCAATTCTGCAAAGAACATGGCTTTGCCGGATGGTTTGAAACCTCTGCAAAGGATAACATAAACATA
GAGGAAGCTGCCCGGTTCCTAGTGGAGAAGATTCTTGTAAACCACCAAAGCTTTCCTAATGAAGAAAACG
ATGTGGACAAAATTAAGCTAGATCAAGAGACCTTGAGAGCAGAGAACAAATCCCAGTGTTGCTGACTCGA
CGGTACCGCGGGCCCGGGATCCACCGGATCTAGATAACTGATCATAATCAGCCATACCACATTTGTAGAG
GTTTTACTTGCTTTAAAAAACCTCCCACACCTCCCCCTGAACCTGAAACATAAAATGAATGCAATTGTTG
TTGTTAACTTGTTTATTGCAGCTTATAATGGTTACAAATAAAGCAATAGCATCACAAATTTCACAAATAA
AGCATTTTTTTCACTGCATTCTAGTTGTGGTTTGTCCAAACTCATCAATGTATCTTAACGCGTAAATTGT
AAGCGTTAATATTTTGTTAAAATTCGCGTTAAATTTTTGTTAAATCAGCTCATTTTTTAACCAATAGGCC
GAAATCGGCAAAATCCCTTATAAATCAAAAGAATAGACCGAGATAGGGT
[37 nt withheld, positions 2430-2466]
AAAGAACGTGGACTCCAACGTCAAAGG
[49 nt withheld, positions 2494-2542]
T
[91 nt withheld, positions 2544-2634]
G
[124 nt withheld, positions 2636-2759]
CAGGTGGCACTTTTCGGGGAAATGTGCGCGGAACCCCTATTTGTTTATTTTTCTAAATACATTCAAATAT
GTATCCGCTCATGAGACAATAACCCTGATAAATGCTTCAATAATATTGAAAAAGGAAGAGTCCTGAGGCG
GAAAGAACCAGCTGTGGAATGTGTGTCAGTTAGGGTGTGGAAAGTCCCCAGGCTCCCCAGCAGGCAGAAG
TATGCAAAGCATGCATCTCAATTAGTCAGCAACCAGGTGTGGAAAGTCCCCAGGCTCCCCAGCAGGCAGA
AGTATGCAAAGCATGCATCTCAATTAGTCAGCAACCATAGTCCCGCCCCTAACTCCGCCCATCCCGCCCC
TAACTCCGCCCAGTTCCGCCCATTCTCCGCCCCATGGCTGACTAATTTTTTTTATTTATGCAGAGGCCGA
GGCCGCCTCGGCCTCTGAGCTATTCCAGAAGTAGTGAGGAGGCTTTTTTGGAGGCCTAGGCTTTTGCAAA
GATCGATCAAGAGACAGGATGAGGATCGTTTCGCATGATTGAACAAGATGGATTGCACGCAGGTTCTCCG
GCCGCTTGGGTGGAGAGGCTATTCGGCTATGACTGGGCACAACAGACAATCGGCTGCTCTGATGCCGCCG
TGTTCCGGCTGTCAGCGCAGGGGCGCCCGGTTCTTTTTGTCAAGACCGACCTGTCCGGTGCCCTGAATGA
ACTGCAAGACGAGGCAGCGCGGCTATCGTGGCTGGCCACGACGGGCGTTCCTTGCGCAGCTGTGCTCGAC
GTTGTCACTGAAGCGGGAAGGGACTGGCTGCTATTGGGCGAAGTGCCGGGGCAGGATCTCCTGTCATCTC
ACCTTGCTCCTGCCGAGAAAGTATCCATCATGGCTGATGCAATGCGGCGGCTGCATACGCTTGATCCGGC
TACCTGCCCATTCGACCACCAAGCGAAACATCGCATCGAGCGAGCACGTACTCGGATGGAAGCCGGTCTT
GTCGATCAGGATGATCTGGACGAAGAGCATCAGGGGCTCGCGCCAGCCGAACTGTTCGCCAGGCTCAAGG
CGAGCATGCCCGACGGCGAGGATCTCGTCGTGACCCATGGCGATGCCTGCTTGCCGAATATCATGGTGGA
AAATGGCCGCTTTTCTGGATTCATCGACTGTGGCCGGCTGGGTGTGGCGGACCGCTATCAGGACATAGCG
TTGGCTACCCGTGATATTGCTGAAGAGCTTGGCGGCGAATGGGCTGACCGCTTCCTCGTGCTTTACGGTA
TCGCCGCTCCCGATTCGCAGCGCATCGCCTTCTATCGCCTTCTTGACGAGTTCTTCTGAGCGGGACTCTG
GGGTTCGAAATGACCGACCAAGCGACGCCCAACCTGCCATCACGAGATTTCGATTCCACCGCCGCCTTCT
ATGAAAGGTTGGGCTTCGGAATCGTTTTCCGGGACGCCGGCTGGATGATCCTCCAGCGCGGGGATCTCAT
GCTGGAGTTCTTCGCCCACCCTAGGGGGAGGCTAACTGAAACACGGAAGGAGACAATACCGGAAGGAACC
CGCGCTATGACGGCAATAAAAAGACAGAATAAAACGCACGGTGTTGGGTCGTTTGTTCATAAACGCGGGG
TTCGGTCCCAGGGCTGGCACTCTGTCGATACCCCACCGAGACCCCATTGGGGCCAATACGCCCGCGTTTC
TTCCTTTTCCCCACCCCACCCCCCAAGTTCGGGTGAAGGCCCAGGGCTCGCAGCCAACGTCGGGGCGGCA
GGCCCTGCCATAGCCTCAGGTTACTCATATATACTTTAGATTGATTTAAAACTTCATTTTTAATTTAAAA
GGATCTAGGTGAAGATCCTTTTTGATAATCTCATGACCAAAATCCCTTAACGTGAGTTTTCGTTCCACTG
AGCGTCAGACCCCGTAGAAAAGATCAAAGGATCTTCTTGAGATCCTTTTTTTCTGCGCGTAATCTGCTGC
TTGCAAACAAAAAAACCACCGCTACCAGCGGTGGTTTGTTTGCCGGATCAAGAGCTACCAACTCTTTTTC
CGAAGGTAACTGGCTTCAGCAGAGCGCAGATACCAAATACTGTCCTTCTAGTGTAGCCGTAGTTAGGCCA
CCACTTCAAGAACTCTGTAGCACCGCCTACATACCTCGCTCTGCTAATCCTGTTACCAGTGGCTGCTGCC
AGTGGCGATAAGTCGTGTCTTACCGGGTTGGACTCAAGACGATAGTTACCGGATAAGGCGCAGCGGTCGG
GCTGAACGGGGGGTTCGTGCACACAGCCCAGCTTGGAGCGAACGACCTACACCGAACTGAGATACCTACA
GCGTGAGCTATGAGAAAGCGCCACGCTTCCCGAAGGGAGAAAGGCGGACAGGTATCCGGTAAGCGGCAGG
GTCGGAACAGGAGAGCGCACGAGGGAGCTTCCAGGGGGAAACGCCTGGTATCTTTATAGTCCTGTCGGGT
TTCGCCACCTCTGACTTGAGCGTCGATTTTTGTGATGCTCGTCAGGGGGGCGGAGCCTATGGAAAAACGC
CAGCAACGCGGCCTTTTTACGGTTCCTGGCCTTTTGCTGGCCTTTTGCTCACATGTTCTTTCCTGCGTTA
TCCCCTGATTCTGTGGATAACCGTATTACCGCCATGCAT
Features (pLannotate 1.2.2; 15 found; start..end, strand, type, name):
     61..364     +  enhancer       CMV enhancer: human cytomegalovirus immediate early enhancer
    365..568     +  promoter       CMV promoter: human cytomegalovirus (CMV) immediate early promoter
    613..1329    +  CDS            EGFP: EGFP is a basic (constitutively fluorescent) green fluorescent protein published in 1996, derived from Aequorea victoria. It is reported to be a rapidly-maturing weak dimer with moderate acid sensitivity.
   1348..2022    +  CDS            RAB32: RAB32_HUMAN - Experimental evidence at protein level: Swiss-Prot protein existence level 1. Acts as an A-kinase anchoring protein by binding to the type II regulatory subunit of protein kinase A and anchoring it to the mitochondrion. Also involved in synchronization of mitochondrial fission (PubMed:12186851). Plays a role in the maturation of phagosomes that engulf pathogens, such as S.aureus and M.tuberculosis (PubMed:21255211). Plays an important role in the control of melanin production and melanosome biogenesis (PubMed:23084991). In concert with RAB38, regulates the proper trafficking of m
   2027..2052    +  misc_feature   MCS (fragment): multiple cloning site
   2069..2153    +  CDS            large T antigen (fragment): large T antigen from SV40 (simian virus 40)
   2176..2297    +  polyA_signal   SV40 poly(A) signal: SV40 polyadenylation signal
   2331..2759    -  rep_origin     f1 ori (sequence partly withheld): f1 bacteriophage origin of replication; arrow indicates direction of (+) strand synthesis
   2786..2890    +  promoter       AmpR promoter: bla
   2892..3249    +  promoter       SV40 promoter: SV40 enhancer and early promoter
   3284..4078    +  CDS            NeoR/KanR: aminoglycoside phosphotransferase from Tn5; aph(3')-II (or nptII); confers resistance to neomycin, kanamycin, and G418 (Geneticin®)
   4099..4251    +  CDS            ble (fragment): BLE_KLEPN - Experimental evidence at protein level: Swiss-Prot protein existence level 1. Binding protein with a strong affinity to the bleomycin family of antibiotics. Binds to CL990; an antimitotic-antibiotic compound. From Klebsiella pneumoniae.
   4310..4357    +  polyA_signal   HSV TK poly(A) signal: herpes simplex virus thymidine kinase polyadenylation signal (Cole and Stacy, 1985)
   4448..4464    -  polyA_signal   bGH poly(A) signal (fragment): bovine growth hormone polyadenylation signal
   4686..5274    +  rep_origin     ori: high-copy-number ColE1/pMB1/pBR322/pUC origin of replication
