[The description below was written by a language model from this plasmid's Addgene catalogue record and pLannotate feature annotations shown in this document.]
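Description:
EGFP-Rab32 is a mammalian expression plasmid built on the Clontech EGFP C1 backbone, designed to produce human Rab32 fused at its N terminus to enhanced green fluorescent protein. The sequenced construct is about 5.4 kb. Transcription of the fusion is driven by the human cytomegalovirus immediate early enhancer and promoter. The EGFP coding sequence is followed after a short linker by the RAB32 open reading frame, then a remnant of the multiple cloning site and the SV40 polyadenylation signal. The Rab32 cDNA was subcloned from a commercially obtained pcDNA3.1-based clone by ligating compatible ends (BamHI/BglII at the 5′ junction and XhoI/SalI at the 3′ junction), so none of these sites survives in the final plasmid.

The plasmid is maintained in E. coli at high copy through a ColE1/pUC-type origin and also carries an f1 phage origin. A single Tn5 aminoglycoside phosphotransferase gene (NeoR/KanR) serves both hosts. A bacterial bla-type promoter upstream provides kanamycin resistance in bacteria, while the adjacent SV40 enhancer/early promoter, paired with the HSV TK polyadenylation signal, allows G418 selection of stably transfected mammalian cells. The short large T antigen, ble and bGH poly(A) fragments in the annotation are most likely backbone remnants or chance partial matches, not functional elements.

Rab32 is a small GTPase linked to mitochondrial PKA anchoring and fission, phagosome maturation and melanosome biogenesis. The record gives the purpose only as expressing EGFP-Rab32 in mammalian cells. An EGFP fusion of this kind lends itself to visualising the protein's subcellular localisation and trafficking by fluorescence microscopy.
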