Addgene plasmid #49611: EGFP-Rab32
Purpose: expresses EGFP-Rab32 in mammalian cells
Depositing lab: Marci Scidmore. Depositing organization: Cornell University.
Backbone
  Vector backbone: EGFP C1
  Backbone manufacturer: Clontech
  Backbone size w/o insert (bp): 4700
  Total vector size (bp): 5300
  Vector type: Mammalian Expression
  Selectable markers: Neomycin (select with G418)
Growth in bacteria
  Bacterial resistance: Kanamycin, 50 μg/mL
  Growth temperature: 37°C
  Growth strain: DH5alpha
  Copy number: High Copy
Gene/Insert
  Gene/Insert name: Rab32
  Species: H. sapiens (human)
  Insert size (bp): 600
  GenBank ID: AF498958
  Entrez Gene: RAB32
  Promoter: CMV
  Tag / fusion protein: EGFP (N terminal on insert)
  Cloning method: Restriction Enzyme; 5′ cloning site BamHI/BglII (destroyed during cloning); 3′ cloning site XhoI/SalI (destroyed during cloning)
  Sequencing primers: 5′ EGFP C (CATGGTCCTGCTGGAGTTCGTG)
Resource information
  A portion of this plasmid was derived from a plasmid made by: Rab32 derived from pCDNA3.1+Rab32 purchased from Missouri S&T cDNA Resource Center
Terms and licenses: Academic/Nonprofit Terms; Industry Terms: Not Available to Industry
How to cite: EGFP-Rab32 was a gift from Marci Scidmore (Addgene plasmid # 49611)
