>Addgene plasmid #49611 | EGFP-Rab32 | addgene partial sequence | sequence record 76331 | EGFP-C 5'-CATGGTCCTGCTGGAGTTCGTG-3'
CTCTCGGCATGGACGAGCTGTACAAGTCCGGACTCAGATCCACCATGGCGGGCGGAGGAGCCGGGGACCC
CGGCCTGGGGGCGGCCGCCGCCCCAGCGCCCGAGACCCGCGAGCACCTCTTCAAGGTGCTGGTGATCGGC
GAGCTTGGCGTGGGCAAGACCAGCATCATCAAGCGCTACGTCCACCAGCTCTTCTCCCAGCACTACCGGG
CCACCATCGGGGTGGACTTCGCCCTCAAGGTCCTCAACTGGGACAGCAGGACTCTGGTGCGCCTGCAGCT
GTGGGACATCGCGGGGCAGGAGCGATTTGGCAACATGACCCGAGTATACTACAAGGAAGCTGTTGGTGCT
TTTGTAGTCTTTGATATATCAAGAAGTTCCACATTTGAGGCAGTCTTAAAATGGAAAAGTGATCTGGATA
GTAAAGTTCATCTTCCAAATGGCAGCCCTATCCCTGCTGTCCTCTTGGCTAACAAATGTGACCAGAACAA
GGACAGTAGCCAGAGTCCTTCCCAGGTGGACCAATTCTGCAAAGAACATGGCTTTGCCGGATGGTTTGAA
ACCTCTGCAAAGGATAACATAAACATAGAGGAAGCTGCCCGGTTCCTAGTGGAGAAGATTCTTGTAAACC
ACCAAAGCTTTCCTAATGAAGAAAACGATGTGGACAAAATTAAGCTAGATCAAGAGACCTTGAGAGCAGA
GAACAAATCCCAGTGTTGCTGACTCGACGGTACCGCGGGCCCGGGATCCACCGGATCTAGATAACTGATC
ATAATCAGCCATACCACATTTGTAGAGGTTTTACTTGCTTTAAAAAACCTCCCACACCTCCCCCTGAACC
TGAAACATAAAATGAATGCAATTGTTGTTGTTAACTTGTTTATTGCAGCTTATAATGGTTACAAATAAAG
CAATAGCATCACAAATTTCACAAATAAAGCATTTTTTTCACTGCATTCTAGTTGTGGTTTGTCCAAACTC
ATCAATGTA
